Addgene plasmid #219291: SFFV-RFX7-Brd 366
Purpose: Transcription factor RFX7 with a specific barcode assigned.
Depositing lab: Filipe Pereira. Depositing organization: Center for Neuroscience and Cell Biology, University of Coimbra. Publication: A combinatorial transcription factor screening platform for immune cell reprogramming. Kurochkin I, Altman AR, Caiado I, Pertiga-Cabral D, Halitzki E, Minaeva M, Zimmermannova O, Henriques-Oliveira L, Klein D, Nair M, Oliveira D, Cajal LR, Knittel R, Feick C, Ringner M, Martin M, Cirovic B, Pires CF, Rosa FF, Sitnicka E, Theis FJ, Pereira CF. Cell Syst. 2026 Jan 21;17(1):101457. doi: 10.1016/j.cels.2025.101457. Epub 2026 Jan 14. PubMed 41539305.
Backbone
  Vector backbone: SFFV-MCS
  Backbone size w/o insert (bp): 6638
  Vector type: Lentiviral
Growth in bacteria
  Bacterial resistance: Ampicillin, 100 μg/mL
  Growth temperature: 37°C
  Growth strain: NEB Stable
  Copy number: High Copy
Gene/Insert
  Gene/Insert name: RFX7
  Species: H. sapiens (human)
  Insert size (bp): 4092
  Entrez Gene: RFX7 (a.k.a. RFXDC2)
  Promoter: The spleen focus-forming virus (SFFV) promoter
  Cloning method: Restriction Enzyme; 5′ cloning site Bsp119I (not destroyed); 3′ cloning site BstHI (not destroyed)
Terms and licenses: Academic/Nonprofit Terms; Industry Terms: Not Available to Industry
Depositor comments: Barcode sequence cloned into XbaI restriction site. Design of plasmid is as follows: SFFV-[TF sequence]-WPRE-[Barcode sequence].
How to cite: SFFV-RFX7-Brd 366 was a gift from Filipe Pereira (Addgene plasmid # 219291 ; http://n2t.net/addgene:219291 ; RRID:Addgene_219291)
