[The description below was written by a language model from this plasmid's Addgene catalogue record and pLannotate feature annotations shown in this document.]
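Description:
SFFV-RFX7-Brd 366 is a lentiviral expression plasmid built on the SFFV-MCS backbone that carries the human transcription factor RFX7 (also known as RFXDC2) together with a construct-specific DNA barcode. In bacteria it is maintained through a high-copy ColE1/pUC-type origin and selected with ampicillin via the β-lactamase gene. An f1 origin and remnants of a pBluescript-style lac/T7/T3 region are also present in the plasmid backbone. The full sequenced record is about 10.7 kb, consistent with the stated backbone and insert sizes.

The viral portion follows a third-generation, self-inactivating HIV-1 design. An RSV promoter fused to a truncated 5' LTR drives genomic RNA production in packaging cells, followed by the Ψ packaging signal with a partial gag sequence, the Rev response element for Rev-dependent nuclear export, and the cPPT/CTS, which aids transduction. The internal spleen focus-forming virus (SFFV) promoter drives the roughly 4.1 kb RFX7 coding sequence, which was inserted by restriction cloning into the multiple cloning site. Downstream, a WPRE enhances transcript stability and expression, followed by the ΔU3 3' LTR and an SV40 polyadenylation signal and origin. According to the depositor, the barcode was cloned into an XbaI site after the WPRE, giving the layout SFFV–TF–WPRE–barcode, although the barcode itself is not annotated in the feature table. No tag, fluorescent reporter or mammalian selection marker is annotated.

The plasmid belongs to a barcoded transcription factor collection created for combinatorial screening in immune cell reprogramming. Placing the barcode within the transcribed, integrated cassette should allow the delivered factor to be identified by sequencing.
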