Features (pLannotate 1.2.2; 29 found; start..end, strand, type, name):
     94..112     -  promoter       T7 promoter: promoter for bacteriophage T7 RNA polymerase
    120..275     +  CDS            lacZα (fragment): LacZα fragment of β-galactosidase; lacZ fragment
    280..708     +  rep_origin     f1 ori (sequence partly withheld): f1 bacteriophage origin of replication; arrow indicates direction of (+) strand synthesis
    761..865     +  promoter       AmpR promoter: bla
    866..1726    +  CDS            AmpR: β-lactamase; bla; confers resistance to ampicillin, carbenicillin, and related antibiotics
   1897..2485    +  rep_origin     ori: high-copy-number ColE1/pMB1/pBR322/pUC origin of replication
   2668..2760    +  CDS            lacI (fragment): lac repressor; lacI; The lac repressor binds to the lac operator to inhibit transcription in E. coli. This inhibition can be relieved by adding lactose or isopropyl-β-D-thiogalactopyranoside (IPTG).
   2773..2794    +  protein_bind   CAP binding site: CAP binding activates transcription in the presence of cAMP. E. coli catabolite activator protein
   2809..2839    +  promoter       lac promoter: promoter for the E. coli lac operon
   2843..2865    +  protein_bind   lac operator (fragment): The lac repressor binds to the lac operator to inhibit transcription in E. coli. This inhibition can be relieved by adding lactose or isopropyl-β-D-thiogalactopyranoside (IPTG). lac repressor encoded by lacI
   2908..2926    +  promoter       T3 promoter: promoter for bacteriophage T3 RNA polymerase
   2954..3180    +  promoter       RSV promoter: Rous sarcoma virus enhancer/promoter
   3181..3361    +  LTR            5' LTR (truncated): truncated 5' long terminal repeat (LTR) from HIV-1
   3408..3533    +  misc_feature   HIV-1 Ψ: packaging signal of human immunodeficiency virus type 1
   3517..3880    +  CDS            HIV-1 gag (fragment): gag protein from human immunodeficiency virus 1; gag
   4026..4259    +  misc_feature   RRE: The Rev response element (RRE) of HIV-1 allows for Rev-dependent mRNA export from the nucleus to the cytoplasm.
   4636..4736    +  CDS            Rev (fragment): human immunodeficiency virus 1 (HIV-1) Rev protein; rev; enhances nuclear export of unspliced and incompletely spliced viral mRNAs
   4755..4872    +  misc_feature   cPPT/CTS: central polypurine tract and central termination sequence of HIV-1
   4906..5307    +  promoter       SFFV promoter: spleen focus-forming virus long terminal repeat (LTR) promoter
   5317..5340    +  misc_feature   MCS (fragment): pBluescript multiple cloning site
   5365..9453    +  CDS            RFX7: RFX7_HUMAN - Also known as RFXDC2. Experimental evidence at protein level: Swiss-Prot protein existence level 1. From Homo sapiens (Human).
   9464..9489    +  misc_feature   MCS (fragment): pBluescript multiple cloning site
   9489..9548    +  CDS            S (fragment): HBSAG_WHV6 - Experimental evidence at transcript level: Swiss-Prot protein existence level 2. The middle envelope protein plays an important role in the budding of the virion. It is involved in the induction of budding in a nucleocapsid independent way. In this process the majority of envelope proteins bud to form subviral lipoprotein particles of 22 nm of diameter that do not contain a nucleocapsid (By similarity). From Woodchuck hepatitis B virus (isolate w64/pWS23) (WHV).
   9680..10083   +  misc_feature   WPRE: woodchuck hepatitis virus posttranscriptional regulatory element
  10141..10200   +  CDS            nef (fragment): NEF_HV1Z2 - Experimental evidence at protein level: Swiss-Prot protein existence level 1. Extracellular Nef protein targets CD4(+) T-lymphocytes for apoptosis by interacting with CXCR4 surface receptors. From Human immunodeficiency virus type 1 group M subtype D (isolate Z2/CDC-Z34) (HIV-1).
  10202..10435   +  LTR            3' LTR (ΔU3): self-inactivating 3' long terminal repeat (LTR) from HIV-1
  10507..10628   +  polyA_signal   SV40 poly(A) signal: SV40 polyadenylation signal
  10647..10668   +  rep_origin     SV40 ori (fragment): SV40 origin of replication
  10668..73      +  rep_origin     SV40 ori (across the origin): SV40 origin of replication
>Addgene plasmid #219291 | SFFV-RFX7-Brd 366 | addgene full sequence | sequence record 449043 | Addgene NGS Result
ATTTATGCAGAGGCCGAGGCCGCCTCGGCCTCTGAGCTATTCCAGAAGTAGTGAGGAGGCTTTTTTGGAG
GCCTAGGGACGTACCCAATTCGCCCTATAGTGAGTCGTATTACGCGCGCTCACTGGCCGTCGTTTTACAA
CGTCGTGACTGGGAAAACCCTGGCGTTACCCAACTTAATCGCCTTGCAGCACATCCCCCTTTCGCCAGCT
GGCGTAATAGCGAAGAGGCCCGCACCGATCGCCCTTCCCAACAGTTGCGCAGCCTGAATGGCGAATGGG
[124 nt withheld, positions 280-403]
C
[91 nt withheld, positions 405-495]
A
[49 nt withheld, positions 497-545]
CCTTTGACGTTGGAGTCCACGTTCTTT
[37 nt withheld, positions 573-609]
ACCCTATCTCGGTCTATTCTTTTGATTTATAAGGGATTTTGCCGATTTCGGCCTATTGGTTAAAAAATGA
GCTGATTTAACAAAAATTTAACGCGAATTTTAACAAAATATTAACGCTTACAATTTAGGTGGCACTTTTC
GGGGAAATGTGCGCGGAACCCCTATTTGTTTATTTTTCTAAATACATTCAAATATGTATCCGCTCATGAG
ACAATAACCCTGATAAATGCTTCAATAATATTGAAAAAGGAAGAGTATGAGTATTCAACATTTCCGTGTC
GCCCTTATTCCCTTTTTTGCGGCATTTTGCCTTCCTGTTTTTGCTCACCCAGAAACGCTGGTGAAAGTAA
AAGATGCTGAAGATCAGTTGGGTGCACGAGTGGGTTACATCGAACTGGATCTCAACAGCGGTAAGATCCT
TGAGAGTTTTCGCCCCGAAGAACGTTTTCCAATGATGAGCACTTTTAAAGTTCTGCTATGTGGCGCGGTA
TTATCCCGTATTGACGCCGGGCAAGAGCAACTCGGTCGCCGCATACACTATTCTCAGAATGACTTGGTTG
AGTACTCACCAGTCACAGAAAAGCATCTTACGGATGGCATGACAGTAAGAGAATTATGCAGTGCTGCCAT
AACCATGAGTGATAACACTGCGGCCAACTTACTTCTGACAACGATCGGAGGACCGAAGGAGCTAACCGCT
TTTTTGCACAACATGGGGGATCATGTAACTCGCCTTGATCGTTGGGAACCGGAGCTGAATGAAGCCATAC
CAAACGACGAGCGTGACACCACGATGCCTGTAGCAATGGCAACAACGTTGCGCAAACTATTAACTGGCGA
ACTACTTACTCTAGCTTCCCGGCAACAATTAATAGACTGGATGGAGGCGGATAAAGTTGCAGGACCACTT
CTGCGCTCGGCCCTTCCGGCTGGCTGGTTTATTGCTGATAAATCTGGAGCCGGTGAGCGTGGGTCTCGCG
GTATCATTGCAGCACTGGGGCCAGATGGTAAGCCCTCCCGTATCGTAGTTATCTACACGACGGGGAGTCA
GGCAACTATGGATGAACGAAATAGACAGATCGCTGAGATAGGTGCCTCACTGATTAAGCATTGGTAACTG
TCAGACCAAGTTTACTCATATATACTTTAGATTGATTTAAAACTTCATTTTTAATTTAAAAGGATCTAGG
TGAAGATCCTTTTTGATAATCTCATGACCAAAATCCCTTAACGTGAGTTTTCGTTCCACTGAGCGTCAGA
CCCCGTAGAAAAGATCAAAGGATCTTCTTGAGATCCTTTTTTTCTGCGCGTAATCTGCTGCTTGCAAACA
AAAAAACCACCGCTACCAGCGGTGGTTTGTTTGCCGGATCAAGAGCTACCAACTCTTTTTCCGAAGGTAA
CTGGCTTCAGCAGAGCGCAGATACCAAATACTGTTCTTCTAGTGTAGCCGTAGTTAGGCCACCACTTCAA
GAACTCTGTAGCACCGCCTACATACCTCGCTCTGCTAATCCTGTTACCAGTGGCTGCTGCCAGTGGCGAT
AAGTCGTGTCTTACCGGGTTGGACTCAAGACGATAGTTACCGGATAAGGCGCAGCGGTCGGGCTGAACGG
GGGGTTCGTGCACACAGCCCAGCTTGGAGCGAACGACCTACACCGAACTGAGATACCTACAGCGTGAGCT
ATGAGAAAGCGCCACGCTTCCCGAAGGGAGAAAGGCGGACAGGTATCCGGTAAGCGGCAGGGTCGGAACA
GGAGAGCGCACGAGGGAGCTTCCAGGGGGAAACGCCTGGTATCTTTATAGTCCTGTCGGGTTTCGCCACC
TCTGACTTGAGCGTCGATTTTTGTGATGCTCGTCAGGGGGGCGGAGCCTATGGAAAAACGCCAGCAACGC
GGCCTTTTTACGGTTCCTGGCCTTTTGCTGGCCTTTTGCTCACATGTTCTTTCCTGCGTTATCCCCTGAT
TCTGTGGATAACCGTATTACCGCCTTTGAGTGAGCTGATACCGCTCGCCGCAGCCGAACGACCGAGCGCA
GCGAGTCAGTGAGCGAGGAAGCGGAAGAGCGCCCAATACGCAAACCGCCTCTCCCCGCGCGTTGGCCGAT
TCATTAATGCAGCTGGCACGACAGGTTTCCCGACTGGAAAGCGGGCAGTGAGCGCAACGCAATTAATGTG
AGTTAGCTCACTCATTAGGCACCCCAGGCTTTACACTTTATGCTTCCGGCTCGTATGTTGTGTGGAATTG
TGAGCGGATAACAATTTCACACAGGAAACAGCTATGACCATGATTACGCCAAGCGCGCAATTAACCCTCA
CTAAAGGGAACAAAAGCTGGAGCTGCAAGCTTAATGTAGTCTTATGCAATACTCTTGTAGTCTTGCAACA
TGGTAACGATGAGTTAGCAACATGCCTTACAAGGAGAGAAAAAGCACCGTGCATGCCGATTGGTGGAAGT
AAGGTGGTACGATCGTGCCTTATTAGGAAGGCAACAGACGGGTCTGACATGGATTGGACGAACCACTGAA
TTGCCGCATTGCAGAGATATTGTATTTAAGTGCCTAGCTCGATACATAAACGGGTCTCTCTGGTTAGACC
AGATCTGAGCCTGGGAGCTCTCTGGCTAACTAGGGAACCCACTGCTTAAGCCTCAATAAAGCTTGCCTTG
AGTGCTTCAAGTAGTGTGTGCCCGTCTGTTGTGTGACTCTGGTAACTAGAGATCCCTCAGACCCTTTTAG
TCAGTGTGGAAAATCTCTAGCAGTGGCGCCCGAACAGGGACTTGAAAGCGAAAGGGAAACCAGAGGAGCT
CTCTCGACGCAGGACTCGGCTTGCTGAAGCGCGCACGGCAAGAGGCGAGGGGCGGCGACTGGTGAGTACG
CCAAAAATTTTGACTAGCGGAGGCTAGAAGGAGAGAGATGGGTGCGAGAGCGTCAGTATTAAGCGGGGGA
GAATTAGATCGCGATGGGAAAAAATTCGGTTAAGGCCAGGGGGAAAGAAAAAATATAAATTAAAACATAT
AGTATGGGCAAGCAGGGAGCTAGAACGATTCGCAGTTAATCCTGGCCTGTTAGAAACATCAGAAGGCTGT
AGACAAATACTGGGACAGCTACAACCATCCCTTCAGACAGGATCAGAAGAACTTAGATCATTATATAATA
CAGTAGCAACCCTCTATTGTGTGCATCAAAGGATAGAGATAAAAGACACCAAGGAAGCTTTAGACAAGAT
AGAGGAAGAGCAAAACAAAAGTAAGACCACCGCACAGCAAGCGGCCGCTGATCTTCAGACCTGGAGGAGG
AGATATGAGGGACAATTGGAGAAGTGAATTATATAAATATAAAGTAGTAAAAATTGAACCATTAGGAGTA
GCACCCACCAAGGCAAAGAGAAGAGTGGTGCAGAGAGAAAAAAGAGCAGTGGGAATAGGAGCTTTGTTCC
TTGGGTTCTTGGGAGCAGCAGGAAGCACTATGGGCGCAGCGTCAATGACGCTGACGGTACAGGCCAGACA
ATTATTGTCTGGTATAGTGCAGCAGCAGAACAATTTGCTGAGGGCTATTGAGGCGCAACAGCATCTGTTG
CAACTCACAGTCTGGGGCATCAAGCAGCTCCAGGCAAGAATCCTGGCTGTGGAAAGATACCTAAAGGATC
AACAGCTCCTGGGGATTTGGGGTTGCTCTGGAAAACTCATTTGCACCACTGCTGTGCCTTGGAATGCTAG
TTGGAGTAATAAATCTCTGGAACAGATTTGGAATCACACGACCTGGATGGAGTGGGACAGAGAAATTAAC
AATTACACAAGCTTAATACACTCCTTAATTGAAGAATCGCAAAACCAGCAAGAAAAGAATGAACAAGAAT
TATTGGAATTAGATAAATGGGCAAGTTTGTGGAATTGGTTTAACATAACAAATTGGCTGTGGTATATAAA
ATTATTCATAATGATAGTAGGAGGCTTGGTAGGTTTAAGAATAGTTTTTGCTGTACTTTCTATAGTGAAT
AGAGTTAGGCAGGGATATTCACCATTATCGTTTCAGACCCACCTCCCAACCCCGAGGGGACCCGACAGGC
CCGAAGGAATAGAAGAAGAAGGTGGAGAGAGAGACAGAGACAGATCCATTCGATTAGTGAACGGATCTCG
ACGGTATCGGTTAACTTTTAAAAGAAAAGGGGGGATTGGGGGGTACAGTGCAGGGGAAAGAATAGTAGAC
ATAATAGCAACAGACATACAAACTAAAGAATTACAAAAACAAATTACAAAAATTCAAAATTTTATCGATC
ACGAGACTAGCCTCGAGCTGGCTGCAGTAACGCCATTTTGCAAGGCATGGAAAAATACCAAACCAAGAAT
AGAGAAGTTCAGATCAAGGGCGGGTACATGAAAATAGCTAACGTTGGGCCAAACAGGATATCTGCGGTGA
GCAGTTTCGGCCCCGGCCCGGGGCCAAGAACAGATGGTCACCGCAGTTTCGGCCCCGGCCCGAGGCCAAG
AACAGATGGTCCCCAGATATGGCCCAACCCTCAGCAGTTTCTTAAGACCCATCAGATGTTTCCAGGCTCC
CCCAAGGACCTGAAATGACCCTGCGCCTTATTTGAATTAACCAATCAGCCTGCTTCTCGCTTCTGTTCGC
GCGCTTCTGCTTCCCGAGCTCTATAAAAGAGCTCACAACCCCTCACTCGGCGCGCCAGTCCTCCGACAGA
CTGAGTCGGCCGGTCGAATCAAGCTTATCGATACCGTCGACGGATCCGCTAGCCCGCGGTTCGAAATGTC
ATCTAGTCGGGCACAACAAATGCATGCCTTTTCCTGGATTCGGAATACCCTAGAGGAACATCCGGAGACT
TCACTGCCCAAACAGGAAGTCTATGATGAGTACAAGAGCTATTGTGACAATCTTGGTTACCATCCATTAA
GTGCTGCTGATTTTGGAAAGATCATGAAAAACGTCTTTCCAAACATGAAGGCACGTCGTTTGGGCACAAG
AGGCAAATCTAAATATTGCTACAGTGGACTAAGAAAAAAAGCTTTTGTTCATATGCCAACACTGCCCAAC
CTTGACTTTCACAAAACTGGAGATGGGTTGGAAGGAGCTGAACCTTCTGGGCAGCTTCAAAATATTGATG
AAGAAGTTATCTCTTCTGCTTGCCGTCTTGTGTGTGAGTGGGCCCAGAAAGTGTTAAGCCAACCATTTGA
CACCGTCTTGGAATTAGCCCGCTTCCTTGTAAAAAGTCACTATATAGGCACCAAGTCAATGGCAGCTCTA
ACTGTAATGGCAGCAGCACCAGCAGGAATGAAAGGAATTACCCAGCCTTCTGCTTTTATACCTACAGCTG
AAAGTAATTCCTTTCAGCCTCAGGTGAAGACTTTGCCATCTCCAATTGATGCTAAACAGCAGTTGCAACG
GAAAATCCAGAAGAAGCAGCAAGAACAGAAACTACAATCCCCTTTGCCAGGAGAATCTGCAGCAAAAAAG
TCAGAAAGTGCTACAAGCAATGGAGTGACTAATCTTCCTAATGGAAATCCTTCAATCCTTTCTCCTCAAC
CTATTGGTATCGTTGTGGCAGCTGTCCCTAGTCCCATTCCGGTCCAGCGGACTAGGCAATTGGTAACTTC
ACCGAGTCCAATGAGTTCTTCTGACGGCAAAGTTCTTCCCCTCAATGTACAGGTGGTCACTCAGCACATG
CAGTCTGTGAAACAGGCACCAAAGACTCCCCAGAACGTTCCAGCCAGTCCTGGTGGGGATCGTTCTGCCC
GGCACCGTTACCCTCAGATCTTACCCAAACCAGCGAACACCAGTGCACTCACCATTCGCTCTCCAACTAC
TGTCCTCTTTACTAGTAGTCCCATCAAAACTGCTGTTGTACCCGCTTCACACATGAGTTCTCTAAATGTG
GTGAAAATGACAACAATATCCCTCACACCCAGCAACAGTAACACCCCTCTTAAACATTCTGCCTCAGTCA
GCAGTGCTACAGGAACAACAGAAGAATCAAGGAGTGTTCCACAGATCAAGAATGGTTCTGTCGTGTCGCT
TCAGTCTCCTGGGTCCAGGAGCAGCAGTGCGGGGGGAACATCTGCTGTGGAAGTCAAAGTGGAACCCGAA
ACATCATCAGATGAGCATCCTGTACAGTGCCAAGAGAACTCTGATGAGGCTAAAGCTCCCCAGACACCTA
GTGCCCTTTTGGGGCAGAAAAGTAATACAGACGGAGCACTGCAGAAACCTTCAAATGAAGGTGTCATTGA
AATAAAAGCAACTAAGGTCTGTGACCAGAGGACCAAATGTAAAAGTCGCTGTAATGAAATGCTGCCAGGC
ACGTCAACAGGCAATAATCAAAGCACTATCACTCTATCAGTTGCTTCTCAGAACTTAACTTTCACCAGCA
GCAGCTCACCACCTAATGGTGACTCAATCAATAAAGACCCTAAATTATGCACTAAAAGCCCAAGAAAACG
ACTGTCTTCTACATTGCAGGAGACCCAGGTGCCTCCTGTAAAGAAACCAATTGTGGAACAGCTTTCAGCA
GCTACCATAGAAGGGCAGAAACAAGGCAGTGTTAAGAAGGACCAAAAGGTTCCACATTCAGGGAAAACAG
AAGGTTCAACAGCAGGTGCTCAGATTCCTAGCAAGGTATCAGTAAATGTCAGTTCACACATAGGAGCAAA
TCAACCCTTGAATTCCTCTGCCCTTGTTATCAGTGATTCAGCTTTGGAACAGCAAACAACCCCATCATCA
TCTCCAGATATAAAAGTAAAACTTGAAGGAAGTGTCTTTCTCTTGGACAGTGATTCAAAGTCAGTTGGCA
GCTTTAATCCAAATGGATGGCAACAAATCACTAAAGATTCTGAGTTTATATCTGCCAGTTGTGAACAACA
GCAAGATATCAGTGTTATGACAATTCCTGAGCACTCTGATATCAATGACTTAGAGAAATCTGTTTGGGAA
TTAGAAGGAATGCCACAGGACACATATAGCCAGCAGCTACATAGCCAGATACAGGAATCTTCTTTAAATC
AAATACAAGCACATTCTTCAGATCAGTTACCTCTGCAATCTGAACTGAAGGAGTTTGAGCCTTCTGTTTC
CCAGACAAATGAAAGCTACTTTCCTTTTGATGATGAACTTACACAAGATAGTATTGTGGAAGAGCTGGTG
CTTATGGAGCAGCAAATGTCAATGAACAATTCTCATTCTTACGGCAACTGTTTGGGAATGACCCTTCAGA
GTCAGTCAGTAACTCCAGGAGCTCCAATGTCATCTCACACTTCCAGCACCCACTTCTATCATCCAATCCA
CAGCAATGGCACTCCAATCCACACACCCACACCCACACCCACACCCACTCCTACTCCAACCCCAACCCCA
ACCCCGACATCTGAAATGATTGCTGGATCTCAGAGTCTGTCACGGGAGAGCCCTTGCTCCAGGCTAGCCC
AGACTACACCTGTGGATAGTGCTTTAGGAAGTAGCCGACATACACCCATTGGTACTCCACATTCTAACTG
CAGCAGTAGTGTCCCCCCCAGCCCTGTTGAATGCAGGAATCCGTTTGCATTCACTCCAATAAGCTCCAGT
ATGGCATATCATGACGCCAGCATTGTCTCAAGTAGTCCTGTGAAACCGATGCAAAGACCCATGGCCACAC
ACCCTGACAAAACCAAGCTTGAATGGATGAATAATGGGTATAGTGGGGTTGGTAATTCATCAGTTTCTGG
CCATGGTATTCTCCCAAGCTATCAGGAACTAGTGGAAGACCGTTTCAGGAAACCTCATGCTTTTGCTGTG
CCTGGACAGTCTTATCAGTCTCAATCCAGACATCATGACACTCATTTTGGTCGTTTGACTCCTGTCTCTC
CTGTGCAGCATCAAGGTGCCACTGTAAATAACACCAACAAACAGGAGGGTTTTGCAGTCCCTGCCCCTCT
TGATAATAAAGGAACTAATTCATCTGCCAGCAGCAACTTCAGATGCCGGAGTGTGAGCCCTGCTGTTCAT
CGCCAACGTAATCTTAGTGGAAGCACCCTCTATCCAGTATCTAATATCCCACGATCTAATGTGACCCCCT
TTGGAAGTCCAGTTACCCCAGAAGTTCATGTTTTCACAAATGTTCACACAGACGCATGTGCCAACAACAT
AGCTCAAAGAAGCCAATCAGTTCCATTGACAGTCATGATGCAGACAGCCTTCCCAAACGCTCTTCAGAAG
CAAGCAAACAGTAAAAAAATAACCAATGTTTTGTTGAGTAAACTTGATTCCGACAATGATGATGCAGTGA
GAGGTTTGGGAATGAACAACCTGCCCTCTAATTATACAGCCCGGATGAATCTCACTCAGATTTTGGAACC
TTCCACTGTTTTTCCTAGTGCCAACCCACAAAATATGATCGATTCCAGCACTTCTGTTTATGAGTTCCAA
ACACCATCTTACCTCACCAAAAGTAATAGCACCGGTCAGATCAATTTTTCTCCTGGAGATAATCAAGCAC
AATCAGAAATTGGAGAGCAACAATTAGATTTCAATAGCACTGTTAAAGACCTGTTGAGTGGAGACAGCTT
GCAAACCAACCAGCAGCTGGTAGGTCAGGGAGCATCTGATCTCACTAATACTGCATCTGATTTCTCTAGC
GATATCAGGTTGTCTTCTGAGCTCTCAGGCAGCATCAATGATTTGAACACTTTAGACCCAAATCTACTGT
TTGATCCAGGTCGTCAGCAGGGACAAGATGATGAAGCTACACTGGAAGAATTAAAGAATGACCCATTATT
TCAACAAATTTGCAGTGAATCCATGAATTCTATGACTTCATCAGGTTTTGAATGGATAGAAAGCAAGGAC
CATCCTACTGTTGAAATGTTGGGTTAGACCGGTCGGATCCCCCGGGCTGCAGGAATTCGAGCATCTTACC
GCCATTTATTCCCATATTTGTTCTGTTTTTCTTGATTTGGGTATACATTTAAATGTTAATAAAACAAAAT
GGTGGGGCAATCATTTACATTTTTAGGGATATGTAATTACTAGTTCAGGTGTATTGCCACAAGACAAACA
TGTTAAGAAACTTTCCCGTTATTTACGCTCTGTTCCTGTTAATCAACCTCTGGATTACAAAATTTGTGAA
AGATTGACTGATATTCTTAACTATGTTGCTCCTTTTACGCTGTGTGGATATGCTGCTTTAATGCCTCTGT
ATCATGCTATTGCTTCCCGTACGGCTTTCGTTTTCTCCTCCTTGTATAAATCCTGGTTGCTGTCTCTTTA
TGAGGAGTTGTGGCCCGTTGTCCGTCAACGTGGCGTGGTGTGCTCTGTGTTTGCTGACGCAACCCCCACT
GGCTGGGGCATTGCCACCACCTGTCAACTCCTTTCTGGGACTTTCGCTTTCCCCCTCCCGATCGCCACGG
CAGAACTCATCGCCGCCTGCCTTGCCCGCTGCTGGACAGGGGCTAGGTTGCTGGGCACTGATAATTCCGT
GGTGTTGTCGGGGAAGCTGACGTCCTTTGCAATTCGATATCAAGCTGTACCTTCTAGATGTACAGATACT
ACAGCGCTTCTAGACCAATGACTTACAAGGCAGCTGTAGATCTTAGCCACTTTTTAAAAGAAAAGGGGGG
ACTGGAAGGGCTAATTCACTCCCAACGAAGACAAGATCTGCTTTTTGCTTGTACTGGGTCTCTCTGGTTA
GACCAGATCTGAGCCTGGGAGCTCTCTGGCTAACTAGGGAACCCACTGCTTAAGCCTCAATAAAGCTTGC
CTTGAGTGCTTCAAGTAGTGTGTGCCCGTCTGTTGTGTGACTCTGGTAACTAGAGATCCCTCAGACCCTT
TTAGTCAGTGTGGAAAATCTCTAGCAGTAGTAGTTCATGTCATCTTATTATTCAGTATTTATAACTTGCA
AAGAAATGAATATCAGAGAGTGAGAGGAACTTGTTTATTGCAGCTTATAATGGTTACAAATAAAGCAATA
GCATCACAAATTTCACAAATAAAGCATTTTTTTCACTGCATTCTAGTTGTGGTTTGTCCAAACTCATCAA
TGTATCTTATCATGTCTGGCTCTAGCTATCCCGCCCCTAACTCCGCCCATCCCGCCCCTAACTCCGCCCA
GTTCCGCCCATTCTCCGCCCCATGGCTGACTAATTTTTTTT
