>Addgene plasmid #219291 | SFFV-RFX7-Brd 366 | depositor partial sequence | sequence record 428353 | TF ORF
ATGTCATCTAGTCGGGCACAACAAATGCATGCCTTTTCCTGGATTCGGAATACCCTAGAGGAACATCCGG
AGACTTCACTGCCCAAACAGGAAGTCTATGATGAGTACAAGAGCTATTGTGACAATCTTGGTTACCATCC
ATTAAGTGCTGCTGATTTTGGAAAGATCATGAAAAACGTCTTTCCAAACATGAAGGCACGTCGTTTGGGC
ACAAGAGGCAAATCTAAATATTGCTACAGTGGACTAAGAAAAAAAGCTTTTGTTCATATGCCAACACTGC
CCAACCTTGACTTTCACAAAACTGGAGATGGGTTGGAAGGAGCTGAACCTTCTGGGCAGCTTCAAAATAT
TGATGAAGAAGTTATCTCTTCTGCTTGCCGTCTTGTGTGTGAGTGGGCCCAGAAAGTGTTAAGCCAACCA
TTTGACACCGTCTTGGAATTAGCCCGCTTCCTTGTAAAAAGTCACTATATAGGCACCAAGTCAATGGCAG
CTCTAACTGTAATGGCAGCAGCACCAGCAGGAATGAAAGGAATTACCCAGCCTTCTGCTTTTATACCTAC
AGCTGAAAGTAATTCCTTTCAGCCTCAGGTGAAGACTTTGCCATCTCCAATTGATGCTAAACAGCAGTTG
CAACGGAAAATCCAGAAGAAGCAGCAAGAACAGAAACTACAATCCCCTTTGCCAGGAGAATCTGCAGCAA
AAAAGTCAGAAAGTGCTACAAGCAATGGAGTGACTAATCTTCCTAATGGAAATCCTTCAATCCTTTCTCC
TCAACCTATTGGTATCGTTGTGGCAGCTGTCCCTAGTCCCATTCCGGTCCAGCGGACTAGGCAATTGGTA
ACTTCACCGAGTCCAATGAGTTCTTCTGACGGCAAAGTTCTTCCCCTCAATGTACAGGTGGTCACTCAGC
ACATGCAGTCTGTGAAACAGGCACCAAAGACTCCCCAGAACGTTCCAGCCAGTCCTGGTGGGGATCGTTC
TGCCCGGCACCGTTACCCTCAGATCTTACCCAAACCAGCGAACACCAGTGCACTCACCATTCGCTCTCCA
ACTACTGTCCTCTTTACTAGTAGTCCCATCAAAACTGCTGTTGTACCCGCTTCACACATGAGTTCTCTAA
ATGTGGTGAAAATGACAACAATATCCCTCACACCCAGCAACAGTAACACCCCTCTTAAACATTCTGCCTC
AGTCAGCAGTGCTACAGGAACAACAGAAGAATCAAGGAGTGTTCCACAGATCAAGAATGGTTCTGTCGTG
TCGCTTCAGTCTCCTGGGTCCAGGAGCAGCAGTGCGGGGGGAACATCTGCTGTGGAAGTCAAAGTGGAAC
CCGAAACATCATCAGATGAGCATCCTGTACAGTGCCAAGAGAACTCTGATGAGGCTAAAGCTCCCCAGAC
ACCTAGTGCCCTTTTGGGGCAGAAAAGTAATACAGACGGAGCACTGCAGAAACCTTCAAATGAAGGTGTC
ATTGAAATAAAAGCAACTAAGGTCTGTGACCAGAGGACCAAATGTAAAAGTCGCTGTAATGAAATGCTGC
CAGGCACGTCAACAGGCAATAATCAAAGCACTATCACTCTATCAGTTGCTTCTCAGAACTTAACTTTCAC
CAGCAGCAGCTCACCACCTAATGGTGACTCAATCAATAAAGACCCTAAATTATGCACTAAAAGCCCAAGA
AAACGACTGTCTTCTACATTGCAGGAGACCCAGGTGCCTCCTGTAAAGAAACCAATTGTGGAACAGCTTT
CAGCAGCTACCATAGAAGGGCAGAAACAAGGCAGTGTTAAGAAGGACCAAAAGGTTCCACATTCAGGGAA
AACAGAAGGTTCAACAGCAGGTGCTCAGATTCCTAGCAAGGTATCAGTAAATGTCAGTTCACACATAGGA
GCAAATCAACCCTTGAATTCCTCTGCCCTTGTTATCAGTGATTCAGCTTTGGAACAGCAAACAACCCCAT
CATCATCTCCAGATATAAAAGTAAAACTTGAAGGAAGTGTCTTTCTCTTGGACAGTGATTCAAAGTCAGT
TGGCAGCTTTAATCCAAATGGATGGCAACAAATCACTAAAGATTCTGAGTTTATATCTGCCAGTTGTGAA
CAACAGCAAGATATCAGTGTTATGACAATTCCTGAGCACTCTGATATCAATGACTTAGAGAAATCTGTTT
GGGAATTAGAAGGAATGCCACAGGACACATATAGCCAGCAGCTACATAGCCAGATACAGGAATCTTCTTT
AAATCAAATACAAGCACATTCTTCAGATCAGTTACCTCTGCAATCTGAACTGAAGGAGTTTGAGCCTTCT
GTTTCCCAGACAAATGAAAGCTACTTTCCTTTTGATGATGAACTTACACAAGATAGTATTGTGGAAGAGC
TGGTGCTTATGGAGCAGCAAATGTCAATGAACAATTCTCATTCTTACGGCAACTGTTTGGGAATGACCCT
TCAGAGTCAGTCAGTAACTCCAGGAGCTCCAATGTCATCTCACACTTCCAGCACCCACTTCTATCATCCA
ATCCACAGCAATGGCACTCCAATCCACACACCCACACCCACACCCACACCCACTCCTACTCCAACCCCAA
CCCCAACCCCGACATCTGAAATGATTGCTGGATCTCAGAGTCTGTCACGGGAGAGCCCTTGCTCCAGGCT
AGCCCAGACTACACCTGTGGATAGTGCTTTAGGAAGTAGCCGACATACACCCATTGGTACTCCACATTCT
AACTGCAGCAGTAGTGTCCCCCCCAGCCCTGTTGAATGCAGGAATCCGTTTGCATTCACTCCAATAAGCT
CCAGTATGGCATATCATGACGCCAGCATTGTCTCAAGTAGTCCTGTGAAACCGATGCAAAGACCCATGGC
CACACACCCTGACAAAACCAAGCTTGAATGGATGAATAATGGGTATAGTGGGGTTGGTAATTCATCAGTT
TCTGGCCATGGTATTCTCCCAAGCTATCAGGAACTAGTGGAAGACCGTTTCAGGAAACCTCATGCTTTTG
CTGTGCCTGGACAGTCTTATCAGTCTCAATCCAGACATCATGACACTCATTTTGGTCGTTTGACTCCTGT
CTCTCCTGTGCAGCATCAAGGTGCCACTGTAAATAACACCAACAAACAGGAGGGTTTTGCAGTCCCTGCC
CCTCTTGATAATAAAGGAACTAATTCATCTGCCAGCAGCAACTTCAGATGCCGGAGTGTGAGCCCTGCTG
TTCATCGCCAACGTAATCTTAGTGGAAGCACCCTCTATCCAGTATCTAATATCCCACGATCTAATGTGAC
CCCCTTTGGAAGTCCAGTTACCCCAGAAGTTCATGTTTTCACAAATGTTCACACAGACGCATGTGCCAAC
AACATAGCTCAAAGAAGCCAATCAGTTCCATTGACAGTCATGATGCAGACAGCCTTCCCAAACGCTCTTC
AGAAGCAAGCAAACAGTAAAAAAATAACCAATGTTTTGTTGAGTAAACTTGATTCCGACAATGATGATGC
AGTGAGAGGTTTGGGAATGAACAACCTGCCCTCTAATTATACAGCCCGGATGAATCTCACTCAGATTTTG
GAACCTTCCACTGTTTTTCCTAGTGCCAACCCACAAAATATGATCGATTCCAGCACTTCTGTTTATGAGT
TCCAAACACCATCTTACCTCACCAAAAGTAATAGCACCGGTCAGATCAATTTTTCTCCTGGAGATAATCA
AGCACAATCAGAAATTGGAGAGCAACAATTAGATTTCAATAGCACTGTTAAAGACCTGTTGAGTGGAGAC
AGCTTGCAAACCAACCAGCAGCTGGTAGGTCAGGGAGCATCTGATCTCACTAATACTGCATCTGATTTCT
CTAGCGATATCAGGTTGTCTTCTGAGCTCTCAGGCAGCATCAATGATTTGAACACTTTAGACCCAAATCT
ACTGTTTGATCCAGGTCGTCAGCAGGGACAAGATGATGAAGCTACACTGGAAGAATTAAAGAATGACCCA
TTATTTCAACAAATTTGCAGTGAATCCATGAATTCTATGACTTCATCAGGTTTTGAATGGATAGAAAGCA
AGGACCATCCTACTGTTGAAATGTTGGGTTAG
