>Addgene plasmid #219291 | SFFV-RFX7-Brd 366 | depositor partial sequence | sequence record 428354 | Barcode sequence
TGTACAGATACTACAGCGCT
